Addgene plasmid #191789: pFA6a-kanMX6-pIME2
Purpose: Yeast gene induction with meiotic promoter
Depositing lab: Dean Dawson. Depositing organization: Oklahoma Medical Research Foundation.
Backbone
  Vector backbone: pFA6a
  Backbone size w/o insert (bp): 2446
  Total vector size (bp): 4915
  Vector type: Yeast genomic targeting
  Selectable markers: Kanamycin (select with G418)
Growth in bacteria
  Bacterial resistance: Ampicillin, 100 μg/mL
  Growth temperature: 37°C
  Growth strain: DH5alpha
  Copy number: Unknown
Gene/Insert
  Gene/Insert name: KanMX pIME2
  Species: S. cerevisiae (budding yeast)
  Insert size (bp): 2467
  Cloning method: Unknown
  Sequencing primers: 5′ SP6; 3′ T7
Terms and licenses: Academic/Nonprofit Terms; Industry Terms: Not Available to Industry
How to cite: pFA6a-kanMX6-pIME2 was a gift from Dean Dawson (Addgene plasmid # 191789 ; http://n2t.net/addgene:191789 ; RRID:Addgene_191789)
