[The description below was written by a language model from this plasmid's Addgene catalogue record and pLannotate feature annotations shown in this document.]
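Description:
pFA6a-kanMX6-pIME2 is a 4,915 bp yeast genomic targeting plasmid built on the pFA6a backbone, a family of vectors that generally serve as PCR templates for integration cassettes rather than replicating in yeast. Consistent with this, the annotated features include no yeast origin of replication or centromere. In E. coli the plasmid is maintained by a high-copy ColE1/pUC-type origin and selected with ampicillin through the β-lactamase gene and its native promoter. Short fragments annotated as lacI, rop and bom appear to be backbone remnants with no functional role.

The roughly 2.5 kb insert combines the kanMX marker with the promoter of the budding yeast IME2 gene. kanMX confers G418 resistance in S. cerevisiae and allows selection of integrants. The feature table annotates kanMX at positions 1080–2436 but does not annotate the IME2 promoter. The unannotated stretch of about 1 kb upstream of kanMX, just past the SP6 promoter, is the likely location of that promoter, although the record does not confirm this or give its orientation relative to the marker. SP6 and T7 promoters flank the insert and provide the listed sequencing primer sites.

The stated purpose is yeast gene induction with a meiotic promoter. In modules of this type, the marker–promoter cassette is typically amplified with primers carrying homology to a target locus and integrated by homologous recombination immediately upstream of a chosen open reading frame. This replaces the native promoter, so the gene comes under IME2 promoter control and is expressed on entry into the meiotic programme. The record does not name particular target genes or give the exact extent of the IME2 promoter fragment.
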