Features (pLannotate 1.2.2; 9 found; start..end, strand, type, name):
   1080..2436    +  gene           kanMX: yeast selectable marker conferring kanamycin resistance (Wach et al., 1994)
   2541..2559    -  promoter       T7 promoter: promoter for bacteriophage T7 RNA polymerase
   2581..2634    -  CDS            lacI (fragment): lac repressor; lacI; The lac repressor binds to the lac operator to inhibit transcription in E. coli. This inhibition can be relieved by adding lactose or isopropyl-β-D-thiogalactopyranoside (IPTG).
   2817..3405    -  rep_origin     ori: high-copy-number ColE1/pMB1/pBR322/pUC origin of replication
   3576..4436    -  CDS            AmpR: β-lactamase; bla; confers resistance to ampicillin, carbenicillin, and related antibiotics
   4437..4541    -  promoter       AmpR promoter: bla
   4636..4671    +  CDS            rop (fragment): Rop protein, which maintains plasmids at low copy number; rop
   4773..4824    +  misc_feature   bom (fragment): basis of mobility region from pBR322
   4887..4905    +  promoter       SP6 promoter: promoter for bacteriophage SP6 RNA polymerase
>Addgene plasmid #191789 | pFA6a-kanMX6-pIME2 | addgene full sequence | sequence record 377873 | Addgene NGS Result
CAGCTGAAGCTTCGTACGCCATTTTGAGATCCGGGTTTTAAATGACCTATTAAGTTAAGCTTAGTACTCT
TCTTTTATTACGTCTGTATCACGTTCCTTTTCAATGAATATTTAAGAACACGATTAACTTTTCTGATAAG
CCTGGTAAATAAATACAGGTTTATATTCTCTAGACAGCCACCTTAACCGACTGGAGTGTCCTTTATATCT
TTACCCAAAAAATAAAACTTTTAGGAGAAGGGGTAACAAACTGAAAAGGGAAAGGGTAAAGTAAAGGTAA
CTGTAAACTATTTTGAAAGATAGATCTTGTAACTTCTTTCTCGTTGAGTGATATTGGAAAATAAAAATGA
AATGAATGTGTGAAGACAGAAGAAGTTATTCAGGAAAAGAAAATGGACAGACCGGTGAGTTGCTACCTTA
ATATATCTATTTGATTACACACATTACTTCTTTACCTCTTTGCAACCAGCACTTGTCTGTGGCTTTTTGC
CGCCGAAGTCTCGCGCCTTTTCCCTGTTGAATTGCATTTAAGACACAAGGCTGACATTTATTAATGATAG
AGATTTCCACAAAAACTCAAATAGCCGCCGTAACATAAATTATTGGACAACCGGAGAAAAGGATATTTTA
AGGCACCAGCGGGTAATACATCTTTATTTCTCCAAGTTTAAAAAGCGTATTTGGAAAAGCTGTGCCACTC
AGATTTTTGTGAGAGTTTTCTTTTTCTACTTACCATGAGTGCGGAGTCTTGGTGAAACAGCTACTGAGAG
AATAGGTATCTGGGTTACCAGTGTAGTTAGCTACAACATGTTCGAAATGCATGGTAGAGTCTGGGTTTCG
TTCCCTTTGGCTTGTTAAGGCCGAAGATTGCTTTGGTCTGGATGGGCGGAGCCCAAATTTTATTGTTGAA
CTATTTTTAGATTAAGAAAAACAGCGCCAAATTTTACCCGGCTTATGGCTCCTCCCTTGGTACTCCCATT
TTTATGACGTAGCAGTTGTCCCGCTTGTTTCAACTCCTCGAGAAAAGTGGGGCATTGGGTGTTTAGCTTG
CCTCGTCCCCGCCGGGTCACCCGGCCAGCGACATGGAGGCCCAGAATACCCTCCTTGACAGTCTTGACGT
GCGCAGCTCAGGGGCATGATGTGACTGTCGCCCGTACATTTAGCCCATACATCCCCATGTATAATCATTT
GCATCCATACATTTTGATGGCCGCACGGCGCGAAGCAAAAATTACGGCTCCTCGCTGCAGACCTGCGAGC
AGGGAAACGCTCCCCTCACAGACGCGTTGAATTGTCCCCACGCCGCGCCCCTGTAGAGAAATATAAAAGG
TTAGGATTTGCCACTGAGGTTCTTCTTTCATATACTTCCTTTTAAAATCTTGCTAGGATACAGTTCTCAC
ATCACATCCGAACATAAACAACCATGGGTAAGGAAAAGACTCACGTTTCGAGGCCGCGATTAAATTCCAA
CATGGATGCTGATTTATATGGGTATAAATGGGCTCGCGATAATGTCGGGCAATCAGGTGCGACAATCTAT
CGATTGTATGGGAAGCCCGATGCGCCAGAGTTGTTTCTGAAACATGGCAAAGGTAGCGTTGCCAATGATG
TTACAGATGAGATGGTCAGACTAAACTGGCTGACGGAATTTATGCCTCTTCCGACCATCAAGCATTTTAT
CCGTACTCCTGATGATGCATGGTTACTCACCACTGCGATCCCCGGCAAAACAGCATTCCAGGTATTAGAA
GAATATCCTGATTCAGGTGAAAATATTGTTGATGCGCTGGCAGTGTTCCTGCGCCGGTTGCATTCGATTC
CTGTTTGTAATTGTCCTTTTAACAGCGATCGCGTATTTCGTCTCGCTCAGGCGCAATCACGAATGAATAA
CGGTTTGGTTGATGCGAGTGATTTTGATGACGAGCGTAATGGCTGGCCTGTTGAACAAGTCTGGAAAGAA
ATGCATAAGCTTTTGCCATTCTCACCGGATTCAGTCGTCACTCATGGTGATTTCTCACTTGATAACCTTA
TTTTTGACGAGGGGAAATTAATAGGTTGTATTGATGTTGGACGAGTCGGAATCGCAGACCGATACCAGGA
TCTTGCCATCCTATGGAACTGCCTCGGTGAGTTTTCTCCTTCATTACAGAAACGGCTTTTTCAAAAATAT
GGTATTGATAATCCTGATATGAATAAATTGCAGTTTCATTTGATGCTCGATGAGTTTTTCTAATCAGTAC
TGACAATAAAAAGATTCTTGTTTTCAAGAACTTGTCATTTGTATAGTTTTTTTATATTGTAGTTGTTCTA
TTTTAATCAAATGTTAGCGTGATTTATATTTTTTTTCGCCTCGACATCATCTGCCCAGATGCGAAGTTAA
GTGCGCAGAAAGTAATATCATGCGTCAATCGTATGTGAATGCTGGTCGCTATACTGCTGTCGATTCGATA
CTAACGCCGCCATCCAGTTTAAACGAGCTCGAATTCATCGATGATATCAGATCCACTAGTGGCCTATGCG
GCCGCGGATCTGCCGGTCTCCCTATAGTGAGTCGTATTAATTTCGATAAGCCAGGTTAACCTGCATTAAT
GAATCGGCCAACGCGCGGGGAGAGGCGGTTTGCGTATTGGGCGCTCTTCCGCTTCCTCGCTCACTGACTC
GCTGCGCTCGGTCGTTCGGCTGCGGCGAGCGGTATCAGCTCACTCAAAGGCGGTAATACGGTTATCCACA
GAATCAGGGGATAACGCAGGAAAGAACATGTGAGCAAAAGGCCAGCAAAAGGCCAGGAACCGTAAAAAGG
CCGCGTTGCTGGCGTTTTTCCATAGGCTCCGCCCCCCTGACGAGCATCACAAAAATCGACGCTCAAGTCA
GAGGTGGCGAAACCCGACAGGACTATAAAGATACCAGGCGTTTCCCCCTGGAAGCTCCCTCGTGCGCTCT
CCTGTTCCGACCCTGCCGCTTACCGGATACCTGTCCGCCTTTCTCCCTTCGGGAAGCGTGGCGCTTTCTC
ATAGCTCACGCTGTAGGTATCTCAGTTCGGTGTAGGTCGTTCGCTCCAAGCTGGGCTGTGTGCACGAACC
CCCCGTTCAGCCCGACCGCTGCGCCTTATCCGGTAACTATCGTCTTGAGTCCAACCCGGTAAGACACGAC
TTATCGCCACTGGCAGCAGCCACTGGTAACAGGATTAGCAGAGCGAGGTATGTAGGCGGTGCTACAGAGT
TCTTGAAGTGGTGGCCTAACTACGGCTACACTAGAAGAACAGTATTTGGTATCTGCGCTCTGCTGAAGCC
AGTTACCTTCGGAAAAAGAGTTGGTAGCTCTTGATCCGGCAAACAAACCACCGCTGGTAGCGGTGGTTTT
TTTGTTTGCAAGCAGCAGATTACGCGCAGAAAAAAAGGATCTCAAGAAGATCCTTTGATCTTTTCTACGG
GGTCTGACGCTCAGTGGAACGAAAACTCACGTTAAGGGATTTTGGTCATGAGATTATCAAAAAGGATCTT
CACCTAGATCCTTTTAAATTAAAAATGAAGTTTTAAATCAATCTAAAGTATATATGAGTAAACTTGGTCT
GACAGTTACCAATGCTTAATCAGTGAGGCACCTATCTCAGCGATCTGTCTATTTCGTTCATCCATAGTTG
CCTGACTCCCCGTCGTGTAGATAACTACGATACGGGAGGGCTTACCATCTGGCCCCAGTGCTGCAATGAT
ACCGCGAGACCCACGCTCACCGGCTCCAGATTTATCAGCAATAAACCAGCCAGCCGGAAGGGCCGAGCGC
AGAAGTGGTCCTGCAACTTTATCCGCCTCCATCCAGTCTATTAATTGTTGCCGGGAAGCTAGAGTAAGTA
GTTCGCCAGTTAATAGTTTGCGCAACGTTGTTGCCATTGCTACAGGCATCGTGGTGTCACGCTCGTCGTT
TGGTATGGCTTCATTCAGCTCCGGTTCCCAACGATCAAGGCGAGTTACATGATCCCCCATGTTGTGCAAA
AAAGCGGTTAGCTCCTTCGGTCCTCCGATCGTTGTCAGAAGTAAGTTGGCCGCAGTGTTATCACTCATGG
TTATGGCAGCACTGCATAATTCTCTTACTGTCATGCCATCCGTAAGATGCTTTTCTGTGACTGGTGAGTA
CTCAACCAAGTCATTCTGAGAATAGTGTATGCGGCGACCGAGTTGCTCTTGCCCGGCGTCAATACGGGAT
AATACCGCGCCACATAGCAGAACTTTAAAAGTGCTCATCATTGGAAAACGTTCTTCGGGGCGAAAACTCT
CAAGGATCTTACCGCTGTTGAGATCCAGTTCGATGTAACCCACTCGTGCACCCAACTGATCTTCAGCATC
TTTTACTTTCACCAGCGTTTCTGGGTGAGCAAAAACAGGAAGGCAAAATGCCGCAAAAAAGGGAATAAGG
GCGACACGGAAATGTTGAATACTCATACTCTTCCTTTTTCAATATTATTGAAGCATTTATCAGGGTTATT
GTCTCATGAGCGGATACATATTTGAATGTATTTAGAAAAATAAACAAATAGGGGTTCCGCGCACATTTCC
CCGAAAAGTGCCACCTGACGTCTAAGAAACCATTATTATCATGACATTAACCTATAAAAATAGGCGTATC
ACGAGGCCCTTTCGTCTCGCGCGTTTCGGTGATGACGGTGAAAACCTCTGACACATGCAGCTCCCGGAGA
CGGTCACAGCTTGTCTGTAAGCGGATGCCGGGAGCAGACAAGCCCGTCAGGGCGCGTCAGCGGGTGTTGG
CGGGTGTCGGGGCTGGCTTAACTATGCGGCATCAGAGCAGATTGTACTGAGAGTGCACCATATGGACATA
TTGTCGTTAGAACGCGGCTACAATTAATACATAACCTTATGTATCATACACATACGATTTAGGTGACACT
ATAGAACGCGGCCGC
